Addgene plasmid #98813: MSP809
Purpose: Expression Vector
Depositing lab: David Liu. Depositing organization: Harvard University. Publication: Phage-assisted continuous evolution of proteases with altered substrate specificity. Packer MS, Rees HA, Liu DR. Nat Commun. 2017 Oct 16;8(1):956. doi: 10.1038/s41467-017-01055-9. PubMed 29038472.
Backbone
  Vector backbone: pBR322
  Backbone manufacturer: ATCC
  Vector type: Bacterial Expression
Growth in bacteria
  Bacterial resistance: Kanamycin, 50 μg/mL
  Growth temperature: 37°C
  Growth strain: DH5alpha
  Copy number: High Copy
Gene/Insert
  Gene/Insert name: pET28 MBP-HPLVGHM-GST
  Species: Synthetic
  Mutation: None
  Cloning method: Unknown
Terms and licenses: Academic/Nonprofit Terms; Industry Terms: Not Available to Industry
How to cite: MSP809 was a gift from David Liu (Addgene plasmid # 98813 ; http://n2t.net/addgene:98813 ; RRID:Addgene_98813)
