[The description below was written by a language model from this plasmid's Addgene catalogue record and pLannotate feature annotations shown in this document.]
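Description:
MSP809 is a bacterial expression plasmid of the pET28 type, listed with a pBR322 backbone, that produces a synthetic fusion protein described in the record as MBP-HPLVGHM-GST. The sequenced plasmid is about 7 kb. It replicates in E. coli from a ColE1/pMB1-family origin, with the rop gene and the bom mobility region from pBR322 also present. The catalogue lists it as high copy, although rop normally holds copy number down. Selection is by kanamycin through the aph(3')-Ia gene. An f1 phage origin is also annotated, along with remnant fragments of the pBR322 tetracycline resistance gene that are not expected to be functional.

The expression cassette is a standard T7lac arrangement. A T7 promoter with an adjacent lac operator drives transcription, followed by the T7 gene 10 ribosome binding site, the fusion open reading frame and a T7 terminator. A plasmid-borne lacI gene supplies repressor, so expression is IPTG-inducible in hosts that provide T7 RNA polymerase. The reading frame begins with a cytosolic maltose-binding protein that lacks its signal sequence. A short linker follows, which the annotation tool partly matches to a TEV-site-containing tag and which, going by the insert name, carries the heptapeptide HPLVGHM. Next comes a glutathione S-transferase domain, whose closest annotated match is a pi-class GST, and then a C-terminal polyhistidine tag for affinity purification.

The record gives the purpose only as an expression vector. However, the associated publication concerns phage-assisted continuous evolution of proteases with altered substrate specificity. A candidate cleavage sequence placed between two well-folded domains of different size would be consistent with a purified substrate for in vitro protease cleavage assays.
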