Features (pLannotate 1.2.2; 21 found; start..end, strand, type, name):
     26..73      -  terminator     T7 terminator: transcription terminator for bacteriophage T7 RNA polymerase
     81..130     -  CDS            SET1 (fragment): solubility-enhancement tag derived from T7 phage gene 10B
    140..157     -  CDS            9xHis (fragment): 9xHis affinity tag
    161..778     -  CDS            GSTP1: GSTP1_PIG - Experimental evidence at protein level: Swiss-Prot protein existence level 1. Conjugation of reduced glutathione to a wide number of exogenous and endogenous hydrophobic electrophiles. Involved in the formation of glutathione conjugates of both prostaglandin A2 (PGA2) and prostaglandin J2 (PGJ2). Participates in the formation of novel hepoxilin regioisomers. Regulates negatively CDK5 activity via p25/p35 translocation to prevent neurodegeneration. From Sus scrofa (Pig).
    779..798     -  CDS            capTEV™ (fragment): composite tag for in vivo biotinylation, TEV protease cleavage, and 6xHis tagging
    833..1933    -  CDS            MBP: maltose binding protein from E. coli; malE (mutated); This version of the gene does not encode a signal sequence, so MBP will remain in the cytosol.
   1939..1961    -  RBS            RBS: efficient ribosome binding site from bacteriophage T7 gene 10 (Olins and Rangwala, 1989)
   1976..2000    -  protein_bind   lac operator: The lac repressor binds to the lac operator to inhibit transcription in E. coli. This inhibition can be relieved by adding lactose or isopropyl-β-D-thiogalactopyranoside (IPTG). lac repressor encoded by lacI
   2001..2019    -  promoter       T7 promoter: promoter for bacteriophage T7 RNA polymerase
   2041..2320    +  CDS            TcR (fragment): tetracycline efflux protein; tet; confers resistance to tetracycline
   2328..2405    +  promoter       lacI promoter: lacI
   2406..3488    +  CDS            lacI: lac repressor; lacI; The lac repressor binds to the lac operator to inhibit transcription in E. coli. This inhibition can be relieved by adding lactose or isopropyl-β-D-thiogalactopyranoside (IPTG).
   3501..3522    +  protein_bind   CAP binding site: CAP binding activates transcription in the presence of cAMP. E. coli catabolite activator protein
   3537..3828    +  CDS            TcR (fragment): tetracycline efflux protein; tet; confers resistance to tetracycline
   3900..4280    -  CDS            YPB1_ECOLX: Protein predicted: Swiss-Prot protein existence level 4. From Escherichia coli.
   4297..4488    +  CDS            rop: Rop protein, which maintains plasmids at low copy number; rop
   4590..4729    +  misc_feature   bom: basis of mobility region from pBR322
   4915..5503    -  rep_origin     ori: high-copy-number ColE1/pMB1/pBR322/pUC origin of replication
   5625..6440    +  CDS            KanR: aminoglycoside phosphotransferase; aph(3')-Ia; confers resistance to kanamycin in bacteria or G418 (Geneticin®) in eukaryotes
   6449..6506    -  promoter       AmpR promoter (fragment): bla
   6559..6987    -  rep_origin     f1 ori (sequence partly withheld): f1 bacteriophage origin of replication; arrow indicates direction of (+) strand synthesis
>Addgene plasmid #98813 | MSP809 | addgene full sequence | sequence record 183210 | Addgene NGS Result
ATCCGGATATAGTTCCTCCTTTCAGCAAAAAACCCCTCAAGACCCGTTTAGAGGCCCCAAGGGGTTATGC
TAGTTATTGCTCAGCGGTGGCAGCAGCCAACTCAGCTTCCTTTCGGGCTTTGTTAGCAGCCGGATCTCAG
TGGTGGTGGTGGTGGTGCTGCTTGCCGTTTCCGTTAATCGGGCGGTTTACGTGTTCAGGTGACGCTAAGA
AAGCTTTGATCTTCGGACGGGCGCTCAGGCGCGCTACATATGCGCTCAGTAACGGGAAAGCGTCTAAACA
GCTAGGATTTAAAACCTGGTGAATGCGTAATAAGTCTAATAAGTTATAATCAGCGAAGCTAATTTGGCTA
CCAACTACGAACGCCTGACCTCCCTGATTCTGGCTCAGTAATGTTTCAAACGGCTTCAGGTGTTCAGGTA
ATTCTTTCACGTACTTCTCTTTACCGGCTTCATAATTAGTGTAAATTAACGTCGCGTATTTACAACGTAA
GTCTTCCACGCCATCATTCACCATATCCACTAAGGCTGCTTCTTTCTGATCTTTACCGTATAAACCAAAT
GAGCGACCTAAATGACGTAAGATCGCGTTAGACTGGTATAAGGTTAAATCACCATCCTGAAACTTCGGTA
ATTGACGGAATAAACAGCTAGGCTTTAACGGCGGCCAGGTTTCCATTGTCACTACTTCTTCCTTCCATGA
TTGATCCTGGTCCGCTAATAACATACGCATCGCTTCACAACGACCACGTACCGGAAAGTATGTAATGGTG
TACGGCGGATGATGATGATGATGATGCATGTGACCAACCAGCGGGTGTCCCGAGCTCGAATTAGTCTGCG
CGTCTTTCAGGGCTTCATCGACAGTCTGACGACCGCTGGCGGCGTTGATCACCGCAGTACGCACGGCATA
CCAGAAAGCGGACATCTGCGGGATGTTCGGCATGATTTCACCTTTCTGGGCGTTTTCCATGGTGGCGGCA
ATACGTGGATCTTTCGCCAACTCTTCCTCGTAAGACTTCAGCGCTACGGCACCCAGCGGTTTGTCTTTAT
TAACCGCTTCCAGACCTTCATCAGTCAGCAGATAGTTTTCGAGGAACTCTTTTGCCAGCTCTTTGTTCGG
ACTGGCGGCGTTAATACCTGCGCTCAGCACGCCAACGAACGGTTTGGATGGTTGACCCTTGAAGGTCGGC
AGTACCGTTACACCATAATTCACTTTGCTGGTGTCGATGTTGGACCATGCCCACGGGCCGTTGATGGTCA
TCGCTGTTTCGCCTTTATTAAAGGCAGCTTCTGCGATGGAGTAATCGGTGTCTGCATTCATGTGTTTGTT
TTTAATCAGGTCAACCAGGAAGGTCAGACCCGCTTTCGCGCCAGCGTTATCCACGCCCACGTCTTTAATG
TCGTACTTGCCGTTTTCATACTTGAACGCATAACCCCCGTCAGCAGCAATCAGCGGCCAGGTGAAGTACG
GTTCTTGCAGGTTGAACATCAGCGCGCTCTTACCTTTCGCTTTCAGTTCTTTATCCAGCGCCGGGATCTC
TTCCCAGGTTTTTGGCGGGTTCGGCAGCAGATCTTTGTTATAAATCAGCGATAACGCTTCAACAGCGATC
GGGTAAGCAATCAGCTTGCCGTTGTAACGTACGGCATCCCAGGTAAACGGATACAGCTTGTCCTGGAACG
CTTTGTCCGGGGTGATTTCAGCCAACAGGCCAGATTGAGCGTAGCCACCAAAGCGGTCGTGTGCCCAGAA
GATAATGTCAGGGCCATCGCCAGTTGCCGCAACCTGTGGGAATTTCTCTTCCAGTTTATCCGGATGCTCA
ACGGTGACTTTAATTCCGGTATCTTTCTCGAATTTCTTACCGACTTCAGCGAGACCGTTATAGCCTTTAT
CGCCGTTAATCCAGATTACCAGTTTACCTTCTTCGATTTTCATGTATATCTCCTTCTTAAAGTTAAACAA
AATTATTTCTAGAGGGGAATTGTTATCCGCTCACAATTCCCCTATAGTGAGTCGTATTAATTTCGCGGGA
TCGAGATCTCGATCCTCTACGCCGGACGCATCGTGGCCGGCATCACCGGCGCCACAGGTGCGGTTGCTGG
CGCCTATATCGCCGACATCACCGATGGGGAAGATCGGGCTCGCCACTTCGGGCTCATGAGCGCTTGTTTC
GGCGTGGGTATGGTGGCAGGCCCCGTGGCCGGGGGACTGTTGGGCGCCATCTCCTTGCATGCACCATTCC
TTGCGGCGGCGGTGCTCAACGGCCTCAACCTACTACTGGGCTGCTTCCTAATGCAGGAGTCGCATAAGGG
AGAGCGTCGAGATCCCGGACACCATCGAATGGCGCAAAACCTTTCGCGGTATGGCATGATAGCGCCCGGA
AGAGAGTCAATTCAGGGTGGTGAATGTGAAACCAGTAACGTTATACGATGTCGCAGAGTATGCCGGTGTC
TCTTATCAGACCGTTTCCCGCGTGGTGAACCAGGCCAGCCACGTTTCTGCGAAAACGCGGGAAAAAGTGG
AAGCGGCGATGGCGGAGCTGAATTACATTCCCAACCGCGTGGCACAACAACTGGCGGGCAAACAGTCGTT
GCTGATTGGCGTTGCCACCTCCAGTCTGGCCCTGCACGCGCCGTCGCAAATTGTCGCGGCGATTAAATCT
CGCGCCGATCAACTGGGTGCCAGCGTGGTGGTGTCGATGGTAGAACGAAGCGGCGTCGAAGCCTGTAAAG
CGGCGGTGCACAATCTTCTCGCGCAACGCGTCAGTGGGCTGATCATTAACTATCCGCTGGATGACCAGGA
TGCCATTGCTGTGGAAGCTGCCTGCACTAATGTTCCGGCGTTATTTCTTGATGTCTCTGACCAGACACCC
ATCAACAGTATTATTTTCTCCCATGAAGACGGTACGCGACTGGGCGTGGAGCATCTGGTCGCATTGGGTC
ACCAGCAAATCGCGCTGTTAGCGGGCCCATTAAGTTCTGTCTCGGCGCGTCTGCGTCTGGCTGGCTGGCA
TAAATATCTCACTCGCAATCAAATTCAGCCGATAGCGGAACGGGAAGGCGACTGGAGTGCCATGTCCGGT
TTTCAACAAACCATGCAAATGCTGAATGAGGGCATCGTTCCCACTGCGATGCTGGTTGCCAACGATCAGA
TGGCGCTGGGCGCAATGCGCGCCATTACCGAGTCCGGGCTGCGCGTTGGTGCGGATATCTCGGTAGTGGG
ATACGACGATACCGAAGACAGCTCATGTTATATCCCGCCGTTAACCACCATCAAACAGGATTTTCGCCTG
CTGGGGCAAACCAGCGTGGACCGCTTGCTGCAACTCTCTCAGGGCCAGGCGGTGAAGGGCAATCAGCTGT
TGCCCGTCTCACTGGTGAAAAGAAAAACCACCCTGGCGCCCAATACGCAAACCGCCTCTCCCCGCGCGTT
GGCCGATTCATTAATGCAGCTGGCACGACAGGTTTCCCGACTGGAAAGCGGGCAGTGAGCGCAACGCAAT
TAATGTAAGTTAGCTCACTCATTAGGCACCGGGATCTCGACCGATGCCCTTGAGAGCCTTCAACCCAGTC
AGCTCCTTCCGGTGGGCGCGGGGCATGACTATCGTCGCCGCACTTATGACTGTCTTCTTTATCATGCAAC
TCGTAGGACAGGTGCCGGCAGCGCTCTGGGTCATTTTCGGCGAGGACCGCTTTCGCTGGAGCGCGACGAT
GATCGGCCTGTCGCTTGCGGTATTCGGAATCTTGCACGCCCTCGCTCAAGCCTTCGTCACTGGTCCCGCC
ACCAAACGTTTCGGCGAGAAGCAGGCCATTATCGCCGGCATGGCGGCCCCACGGGTGCGCATGATCGTGC
TCCTGTCGTTGAGGACCCGGCTAGGCTGGCGGGGTTGCCTTACTGGTTAGCAGAATGAATCACCGATACG
CGAGCGAACGTGAAGCGACTGCTGCTGCAAAACGTCTGCGACCTGAGCAACAACATGAATGGTCTTCGGT
TTCCGTGTTTCGTAAAGTCTGGAAACGCGGAAGTCAGCGCCCTGCACCATTATGTTCCGGATCTGCATCG
CAGGATGCTGCTGGCTACCCTGTGGAACACCTACATCTGTATTAACGAAGCGCTGGCATTGACCCTGAGT
GATTTTTCTCTGGTCCCGCCGCATCCATACCGCCAGTTGTTTACCCTCACAACGTTCCAGTAACCGGGCA
TGTTCATCATCAGTAACCCGTATCGTGAGCATCCTCTCTCGTTTCATCGGTATCATTACCCCCATGAACA
GAAATCCCCCTTACACGGAGGCATCAGTGACCAAACAGGAAAAAACCGCCCTTAACATGGCCCGCTTTAT
CAGAAGCCAGACATTAACGCTTCTGGAGAAACTCAACGAGCTGGACGCGGATGAACAGGCAGACATCTGT
GAATCGCTTCACGACCACGCTGATGAGCTTTACCGCAGCTGCCTCGCGCGTTTCGGTGATGACGGTGAAA
ACCTCTGACACATGCAGCTCCCGGAGACGGTCACAGCTTGTCTGTAAGCGGATGCCGGGAGCAGACAAGC
CCGTCAGGGCGCGTCAGCGGGTGTTGGCGGGTGTCGGGGCGCAGCCATGACCCAGTCACGTAGCGATAGC
GGAGTGTATACTGGCTTAACTATGCGGCATCAGAGCAGATTGTACTGAGAGTGCACCATTGCGGTGTGAA
ATACCGCACAGATGCGTAAGGAGAAAATACCGCATCAGGCGCTCTTCCGCTTCCTCGCTCACTGACTCGC
TGCGCTCGGTCGTTCGGCTGCGGCGAGCGGTATCAGCTCACTCAAAGGCGGTAATACGGTTATCCACAGA
ATCAGGGGATAACGCAGGAAAGAACATGTGAGCAAAAGGCCAGCAAAAGGCCAGGAACCGTAAAAAGGCC
GCGTTGCTGGCGTTTTTCCATAGGCTCCGCCCCCCTGACGAGCATCACAAAAATCGACGCTCAAGTCAGA
GGTGGCGAAACCCGACAGGACTATAAAGATACCAGGCGTTTCCCCCTGGAAGCTCCCTCGTGCGCTCTCC
TGTTCCGACCCTGCCGCTTACCGGATACCTGTCCGCCTTTCTCCCTTCGGGAAGCGTGGCGCTTTCTCAT
AGCTCACGCTGTAGGTATCTCAGTTCGGTGTAGGTCGTTCGCTCCAAGCTGGGCTGTGTGCACGAACCCC
CCGTTCAGCCCGACCGCTGCGCCTTATCCGGTAACTATCGTCTTGAGTCCAACCCGGTAAGACACGACTT
ATCGCCACTGGCAGCAGCCACTGGTAACAGGATTAGCAGAGCGAGGTATGTAGGCGGTGCTACAGAGTTC
TTGAAGTGGTGGCCTAACTACGGCTACACTAGAAGGACAGTATTTGGTATCTGCGCTCTGCTGAAGCCAG
TTACCTTCGGAAAAAGAGTTGGTAGCTCTTGATCCGGCAAACAAACCACCGCTGGTAGCGGTGGTTTTTT
TGTTTGCAAGCAGCAGATTACGCGCAGAAAAAAAGGATCTCAAGAAGATCCTTTGATCTTTTCTACGGGG
TCTGACGCTCAGTGGAACGAAAACTCACGTTAAGGGATTTTGGTCATGAACAATAAAACTGTCTGCTTAC
ATAAACAGTAATACAAGGGGTGTTATGAGCCATATTCAACGGGAAACGTCTTGCTCTAGGCCGCGATTAA
ATTCCAACATGGATGCTGATTTATATGGGTATAAATGGGCTCGCGATAATGTCGGGCAATCAGGTGCGAC
AATCTATCGATTGTATGGGAAGCCCGATGCGCCAGAGTTGTTTCTGAAACATGGCAAAGGTAGCGTTGCC
AATGATGTTACAGATGAGATGGTCAGACTAAACTGGCTGACGGAATTTATGCCTCTTCCGACCATCAAGC
ATTTTATCCGTACTCCTGATGATGCATGGTTACTCACCACTGCGATCCCCGGGAAAACAGCATTCCAGGT
ATTAGAAGAATATCCTGATTCAGGTGAAAATATTGTTGATGCGCTGGCAGTGTTCCTGCGCCGGTTGCAT
TCGATTCCTGTTTGTAATTGTCCTTTTAACAGCGATCGCGTATTTCGTCTCGCTCAGGCGCAATCACGAA
TGAATAACGGTTTGGTTGATGCGAGTGATTTTGATGACGAGCGTAATGGCTGGCCTGTTGAACAAGTCTG
GAAAGAAATGCATAAACTTTTGCCATTCTCACCGGATTCAGTCGTCACTCATGGTGATTTCTCACTTGAT
AACCTTATTTTTGACGAGGGGAAATTAATAGGTTGTATTGATGTTGGACGAGTCGGAATCGCAGACCGAT
ACCAGGATCTTGCCATCCTATGGAACTGCCTCGGTGAGTTTTCTCCTTCATTACAGAAACGGCTTTTTCA
AAAATATGGTATTGATAATCCTGATATGAATAAATTGCAGTTTCATTTGATGCTCGATGAGTTTTTCTAA
GAATTAATTCATGAGCGGATACATATTTGAATGTATTTAGAAAAATAAACAAATAGGGGTTCCGCGCACA
TTTCCCCGAAAAGTGCCACCTAAATTGTAAGCGTTAATATTTTGTTAAAATTCGCGTTAAATTTTTGTTA
AATCAGCTCATTTTTTAACCAATAGGCCGAAATCGGCAAAATCCCTTATAAATCAAAAGAATAGACCGAG
ATAGGGT
[37 nt withheld, positions 6658-6694]
AAAGAACGTGGACTCCAACGTCAAAGG
[49 nt withheld, positions 6722-6770]
T
[91 nt withheld, positions 6772-6862]
G
[124 nt withheld, positions 6864-6987]
CCCATTCGCCA
